Addgene plasmid #133496: pAV0762
Purpose: Expression of nucleo-cytoplasmic mCherry in M-cells
Depositing lab: Sophie Martin. Depositing organization: Universite de Lausanne (UNIL). Publication: A toolbox of stable integration vectors in the fission yeast Schizosaccharomyces pombe. Vjestica A, Marek M, Nkosi PJ, Merlini L, Liu G, Berard M, Billault-Chaumartin I, Martin SG. J Cell Sci. 2020 Jan 8;133(1). pii: jcs.240754. doi: 10.1242/jcs.240754. PubMed 31801797.
Backbone
  Vector backbone: pAde6PmeI(pAV0356)
  Vector type: Yeast Expression
Growth in bacteria
  Bacterial resistance: Ampicillin, 100 μg/mL
  Growth temperature: 37°C
  Growth strain: DH5alpha
  Copy number: High Copy
Gene/Insert
  Gene/Insert name: pAde6(PmeI)-p(mam1*)-mCherry-terminator(ScADH1)-kanMX
  Species: S. pombe (fission yeast)
  Cloning method: Unknown
Terms and licenses: Academic/Nonprofit Terms; Industry Terms: Not Available to Industry
Depositor comments: Please see the Resource Information section for an annotated Genbank file.
How to cite: pAV0762 was a gift from Sophie Martin (Addgene plasmid # 133496 ; http://n2t.net/addgene:133496 ; RRID:Addgene_133496)
