[The description below was written by a language model from this plasmid's Addgene catalogue record and pLannotate feature annotations shown in this document.]
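Description:
pAV0762 is a 9.8 kb stable integration vector for the fission yeast Schizosaccharomyces pombe, built on the pAde6PmeI (pAV0356) backbone and belonging to a toolbox of single-copy integrating plasmids. In E. coli it is maintained as a high-copy plasmid through a ColE1/pUC-type origin and selected with ampicillin via the β-lactamase gene. An f1 phage origin, T7 and T3 promoters, and lacZα/lac promoter remnants are carried over from a phagemid-style cloning backbone. No yeast replication origin is annotated, consistent with a vector that must integrate into the genome to be maintained. The plasmid carries the S. pombe ade6 coding sequence together with a fragment of the vtc4 gene, which presumably provide homology for targeting to the ade6 locus. The backbone name suggests that PmeI digestion is used to linearise the plasmid before transformation, although the site is not itself annotated in the feature table.

The payload is an untagged mCherry open reading frame followed by the S. cerevisiae ADH1 terminator. According to the insert name, it is driven by p(mam1*), a variant of the mam1 promoter. This promoter is not annotated by the automated feature table but presumably lies in the unannotated region upstream of mCherry, and the record does not explain what the asterisk denotes. A kanMX cassette downstream provides a drug-resistance marker for selection in yeast. The stated purpose is expression of nucleo-cytoplasmic mCherry specifically in M-cells, one of the two S. pombe mating types. Free mCherry fills both cytoplasm and nucleus, so the construct should serve as a fluorescent label for identifying M-type cells, for example in mixed mating populations viewed by live imaging.
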