Features (pLannotate 1.2.2; 19 found; start..end, strand, type, name):
    137..186     +  misc_feature   bom (fragment): basis of mobility region from pBR322
    466..567     -  CDS            vtc4 (fragment): VTC4_SCHPO - Experimental evidence at protein level: Swiss-Prot protein existence level 1. Component of the vacuolar transporter chaperone (VTC) complex, which plays a role in vacuolar membrane fusion. From Schizosaccharomyces pombe (strain 972 / ATCC 24843) (Fission yeast).
    837..2492    +  CDS            ade6: PUR6_SCHPO - Also known as min1. Protein inferred from homology: Swiss-Prot protein existence level 3. From Schizosaccharomyces pombe (strain 972 / ATCC 24843) (Fission yeast).
   2648..2696    +  misc_feature   bom (fragment): basis of mobility region from pBR322
   2724..3152    -  rep_origin     f1 ori (sequence partly withheld): f1 bacteriophage origin of replication; arrow indicates direction of (+) strand synthesis
   3156..3311    -  CDS            lacZα (fragment): LacZα fragment of β-galactosidase; lacZ fragment
   3319..3337    +  promoter       T7 promoter: promoter for bacteriophage T7 RNA polymerase
   5133..5837    +  CDS            mCherry: monomeric derivative of DsRed fluorescent protein (Shaner et al., 2004) mammalian codon-optimized
   5859..6046    +  terminator     ADH1 terminator: S. cerevisiae ADH1; transcription terminator for the S. cerevisiae alcohol dehydrogenase 1 (ADH1) gene
   6121..7477    +  gene           kanMX: yeast selectable marker conferring kanamycin resistance (Wach et al., 1994)
   7534..7552    -  promoter       T3 promoter: promoter for bacteriophage T3 RNA polymerase
   7597..7613    -  protein_bind   lac operator: The lac repressor binds to the lac operator to inhibit transcription in E. coli. This inhibition can be relieved by adding lactose or isopropyl-β-D-thiogalactopyranoside (IPTG). lac repressor encoded by lacI
   7621..7651    -  promoter       lac promoter: promoter for the E. coli lac operon
   7666..7687    -  protein_bind   CAP binding site: CAP binding activates transcription in the presence of cAMP. E. coli catabolite activator protein
   7700..7792    -  CDS            lacI (fragment): lac repressor; lacI; The lac repressor binds to the lac operator to inhibit transcription in E. coli. This inhibition can be relieved by adding lactose or isopropyl-β-D-thiogalactopyranoside (IPTG).
   7975..8563    -  rep_origin     ori: high-copy-number ColE1/pMB1/pBR322/pUC origin of replication
   8734..9594    -  CDS            AmpR: β-lactamase; bla; confers resistance to ampicillin, carbenicillin, and related antibiotics
   9595..9699    -  promoter       AmpR promoter: bla
   9794..35      +  CDS            rop (fragment) (across the origin): Rop protein, which maintains plasmids at low copy number; rop
>Addgene plasmid #133496 | pAV0762 | addgene full sequence | sequence record 263730 | Addgene NGS Result
TCGCGCGTTTCGGTGATGACGGTGAAAACCTCTGACACATGCAGCTCCCGGAGACGGTCACAGCTTGTCT
GTAAGCGGATGCCGGGAGCAGACAAGCCCGTCAGGGCGCGTCAGCGGGTGTTGGCGGGTGTCGGGGCTGG
CTTAACTATGCGGCATCAGAGCAGATTGTACTGAGAGTGCACCATAACCGGGAGAATCCTGAATAATGTG
CTGTGAAGCAGTTGAAAGAAAATTAAAGAACCCAATATAATATGCTATAAAGCAATCAAAAAATAATAGT
AAGAAACCCAAATAAAACCCCGTTGACCATGTTCCCAATTAAATTAACGCATATTAATGCAAAAAATGCA
ATATTAAGACTAGTTATTAAACCGATAATTAGTCTTCAATTATTAAAAGATGTAGTTGATTTGTATTATC
TTTCAATTGCTAATTCTAAATATATTGGAGAATTCAATGAGTTTATGCATTGAAGTTTAAGATAACATTG
GCGCTGATTGCAGCAAAAGTAATCACGCATATAGCTGTAGGACCAAAACGATCATCATATCGGACCGCAT
TATGTTTAAACGTTGCTTTATATATGGATAACGACATATACATTTATTTCTTGAAAAAATAGCAAAGCTA
TATTGATTTTAGCGTATGCTGCTTTAAAGTTGCATTTCACAATGCTTGGAAATGTAACGATGACAGAATT
AATACGATGCAAAACTCAAATAATAAACTGCGCACTAACTCACTACAATAAACAACTTTGAAAAAAAGAT
TCGTTTTTTCAACATTTACCATCTCATTAAGCTGAGCTGCCAAGGTATATACATACTTCATCGAATATGA
GCGAAAAACAGGTTGTAGGGATCCTTGGAGGTGGTCAATTGGGCCGAATGATGGTAGAGGCAGCCCATCG
CTTAAACATCAAATGCATCATCTTGGATGCAGCAAATTCTCCTGCCAAACAAATTGATGGAGGACGTGAG
CACATTGATGCATCATTTACTGACCCCGATGCAATTGTTGAACTGTCTAAGAAGTGCACGTTATTAACAA
CTGAAATTGAGCATATTAACACTGATGCCTTGGCAGCCGTTACGAAATCTGTTGCTGTTGAACCCTCTCC
TGCAACTCTGCGATGCATTCAAGACAAATATCTTCAAAAACAGCATTTACAGGTTTTTAAGATTGCACTT
CCTGAATTTTGCGATGCACCTGACCAGGAAAGTGTTGAAAAAGCAGGCCAAGAGTTTGGTTATCCTTTTG
TACTGAAAAGTAAAACATTGGCTTACGACGGTCGTGGAAATTACGTTGTTCATCAACCATCTGAGATTCC
TACTGCCATCAAAGCACTTGGTGATCGTCCGCTTTATGTTGAAAAGTTCGTTCCTTTCTCCATGGAAATT
GCAGTGATGGTAGTACGCAGTTTAGACGGAAAAGTTTATGCTTATCCTACAACTGAGACCATTCAAAAGG
ATAATGTTTGTCATTTAGTATATGCCCCTGCTCGTCTTCCCTTCTCAATTCAACAGCGTGCTCAAACCCT
TGCCATGGATGCGGTGCGCACTTTTGAAGGCGCTGGTATATATGGTGTAGAGATGTTTGTTTTGCAAGAT
GGTGAGACCATTTTACTCAACGAAATTGCTCCTCGGCCTCACAATTCAGGTCACTACACCATTGAAGCTT
GCCCAACTTCTCAGTTTGAAGCTCACTTACGGGCCATATGTGGTCTTCCTTTCAGCGAAATCAACACCCA
ACTCTCGACTTCCACAACTCATGCGTTGATGGTAAATATTTTAGGTACTGATGATCCTGATTATGTTTCA
AAGATCGCTAAACGTTCTCTGTCCATTCCCGGTGCAACTTTGCATCTTTATGGTAAAGCTGAATCTAGAA
AGGGTCGCAAGATGGGACACGTTACCATCATTTCTGATTCACCTCAAGAATGTGAACGTAGGTATCAGAT
GCTTCTTGACGTCAAAGATCCTGTCGAATCACCTGTTGTTGGTATTATCATGGGTTCGGATTCTGATTTA
AGCAAGATGAAAGATGCTGCCGTCATTTTAGATGAATTCAAGGTGCCTTACGAACTTACTATTGTTTCAG
CTCACCGCACACCAGATCGCATGGTTACTTATGCTCGTACCGCAGCTTCAAGAGGGTTGCGTGTGATTAT
TGCTGGTGCTGGTGGTGCCGCTCATTTGCCTGGTATGGTTGCTGCAATGACACCTCTTCCAGTAATCGGC
GTTCCTGTAAAAGGAAGCACTCTTGACGGAGTTGACTCTCTTCACTCTATTGTTCAGATGCCTCGAGGTG
TCCCTGTCGCCACTGTTGCTATCAATAATAGCCAAAATGCCGGTATTTTAGCCTGTCGTATACTTGCTAC
ATTTCAACCCTCCCTTTTGGCTGCTATGGAGAGCTTTATGGACAATATGAAAGAGATTGTTTTAGAAAAG
GCTGATAAATTAGAAAAAGTTGGTTGGAAAAATTATTCTGCATAGGCGACCATAGACATAACTGTTAAAT
GATTTTGCTTGCTTTTTGTTTTAAATAATATTTTATTTTGAAATTCTAGATTGTAAAATGTATTCTAAAA
AGTGATTAAAAATTAAAAATAAAAACCCCCCGAATAATGTGCTGCGACGCAGCTAGGGCGGTGTGAAATA
CCGCACAGATGCGTAAGGAGAAAATACCGCATCAGGAAATTGTAAGCGTTAATATTTTGTTAAAATTCGC
GTTAAATTTTTGTTAAATCAGCTCATTTTTTAACCAATAGGCCGAAATCGGCAAAATCCCTTATAAATCA
AAAGAATAGACCGAGATAGGGT
[37 nt withheld, positions 2823-2859]
AAAGAACGTGGACTCCAACGTCAAAGG
[49 nt withheld, positions 2887-2935]
T
[91 nt withheld, positions 2937-3027]
G
[124 nt withheld, positions 3029-3152]
CCATTCGCCATTCAGGCTGCGCAACTGTTGGGAAGGGCGATCGGTGCGGGCCTCTTCGCTATTACGCCAG
CTGGCGAAAGGGGGATGTGCTGCAAGGCGATTAAGTTGGGTAACGCCAGGGTTTTCCCAGTCACGACGTT
GTAAAACGACGGCCAGTGAGCGCGCGTAATACGACTCACTATAGGGCGAATTGGGTACCGGGCCCGCTAG
CATGCGAGCTTTGCGTAATTATGTACGGCGTCCTGGGATAGTCGCTGTTTGTTAAAAAAAAGGTGATTCG
CAACTGATGTATGCAGATGGCGATGAGAAAGTAGAGAGAGGTAGTGAAAAAAGATAATGAAATATAGAGA
ACTACGTAACGCTCCACAATAGAACAAATACCGTGCACTAAAGTTTCAAGAAATTTCCGCTTCAATAGGA
AAGAATAAACAAATTAGAATGGTTTGTTGGTACGGGAGAAAGCCGATTACGAACAGTCAAGGCAATGATT
TTGATTGATATGATCAACCAATTTTGATTTTACTAATTCAAAATGAAATCCTATTAATTTCAATCGATAG
CTCGCCCCTTTTACTTACAATTTTTTGAAAGATGTTGTTGGGGGATGAAAAGAGGAGAAATCGAAAGCAA
ACAACTGGCACAATATAGCCGCGAAAAAAAATTTTTTTAATGTAAATATACCGCGTTACTTGACCTTCCT
TTATAAGTAAATTTTTAGTCCTGTGATCTTCCGAGGCAGCATGTGCCGTTTGCATAATTTATGACCAAAT
CCGTTACCCACATATATCATTTGTTTGCCTTGAGCACCCCGGATAAAAGGTTGAAGAGTTGGTTTCCCGA
TATATGGTCCTTACACTAAAGTAAAGGATGCTCAGTAAGCTTCTCCCGTCTAGACTGGAAATAGCGCAAA
AATCATTTGGTATGTATAATCAAATATTACGGAACGGAGTACGACTTAAATTAATTCTATTAACAAATTG
AAAGCGCATAGCTCTTTCAGATATGAAAGTGAAGCAGAAGGTGAGCATTATTCGCACTTAGCAACAGAAA
ATTTGTAACTGACGACCTTGCAAAGGCTTGTAAGGTGAGCTAAGTTCCGCTTCCGTCTACGGTTCTTACC
GTTCTTCTCCTCGTTTCCGTGCGATGCGGTACCGTGTAAAGGCATACCCCGTCTTTTTCTATAACTATTT
TAACGAAACTTGTTGAAGCTTAATCCTCACGAGTTTTCCGTTTGGGTATTTCGTGTGGTTTCGGATGTTT
CAAAAGTTTGGGGTAATCGACATTTGTCCGTTCCCCAGATTTCTGAAGATAATGTTAAGGCTTACCGAAT
CAATAACCTGACGTGTTCATTCGTACATGTGCCATTGTTGTTGACAAAGAATTAACCCCATTTACAAGTA
TGGTGCGGACAACCAATTACTATATTTTTACCAAGGTGGTCCTCCAACAAACGAATCCGTTCAACGACTT
GGGTCACCTTATATAGGTTGATTTGCAAGAAGTTTTGCTTATTCCATCTTTGGACGGTTGTAGCACATAA
GATGTCCATGTTAGTACCCAAATAAAGTATTTTGTTTTAGTTTAGATAATTATATAAAATTAAAACTAAC
TTATCCAACTTAAGCGTGTCAGCAATGCAATCAAGAACTGCTATTATTTATTTACACCTTGACGAGTACA
CCACTTGTCATTCATTTTCGTAACTTTCGGGAGCTACTTTGAGGTTGTTCCTTTCATTCTTTTTTTTTTA
TAAATTTAGTTCCTTTGTTATATTTTATTTTATTGTAATCTAACTTCTGCATCTTCTATCAAAGGGATAT
TTCCCATTGTGCTGAGTACACAATGGGCCTTTGTTAGGTACTCTCCATTGTTGTCCACCATACAAAATGA
AGGGCTTGTCCTCTCTTCAGACACCATTCGGTGCGGTTTCTTTGGCAAAGAATCACTCTTTGGATTTTGT
TTTTTAGAATTCATGGCAAGGAGCAAGGGCGAGGAGGATAACATGGCCATCATCAAGGAGTTCATGCGCT
TCAAGGTGCACATGGAGGGCTCCGTGAACGGCCACGAGTTCGAGATCGAGGGCGAGGGCGAGGGCCGCCC
CTACGAGGGCACCCAGACCGCCAAGCTGAAGGTGACCAAGGGTGGCCCCCTGCCCTTCGCCTGGGACATC
CTGTCCCCTCAGTTCATGTACGGCTCCAAGGCCTACGTGAAGCACCCCGCCGACATCCCCGACTACTTGA
AGCTGTCCTTCCCCGAGGGCTTCAAGTGGGAGCGCGTGATGAACTTCGAGGACGGCGGCGTGGTGACCGT
GACCCAGGACTCCTCCCTGCAGGACGGCGAGTTCATCTACAAGGTGAAGCTGCGCGGCACCAACTTCCCC
TCCGACGGCCCCGTAATGCAGAAGAAGACCATGGGCTGGGAGGCCTCCTCCGAGCGGATGTACCCCGAGG
ACGGCGCCCTGAAGGGCGAGATCAAGCAGAGGCTGAAGCTGAAGGACGGCGGCCACTACGACGCTGAGGT
CAAGACCACCTACAAGGCCAAGAAGCCCGTGCAGCTGCCCGGCGCCTACAACGTCAACATCAAGTTGGAC
ATCACCTCCCACAACGAGGACTACACCATCGTGGAACAGTACGAACGCGCCGAGGGCCGCCACTCCACCG
GCGGCATGGACGAGCTGTACAAGTAAGGCGCGCCACTTCTAAATAAGCGAATTTCTTATGATTTATGATT
TTTATTATTAAATAAGTTATAAAAAAAATAAGTGTATACAAATTTTAAAGTGACTCTTAGGTTTTAAAAC
GAAAATTCTTATTCTTGAGTAACTCTTTCCTGTAGGTCAGGTTGCTTTCTCAGGTATAGTATGAGGTCGC
TCTTATTGACCACACCTCTACCGGCAGATCCGCTAGGGATAACAGGGTAATATAGATCTGTTTAGCTTGC
CTCGTCCCCGCCGGGTCACCCGGCCAGCGACATGGAGGCCCAGAATACCCTCCTTGACAGTCTTGACGTG
CGCAGCTCAGGGGCATGATGTGACTGTCGCCCGTACATTTAGCCCATACATCCCCATGTATAATCATTTG
CATCCATACATTTTGATGGCCGCACGGCGCGAAGCAAAAATTACGGCTCCTCGCTGCAGACCTGCGAGCA
GGGAAACGCTCCCCTCACAGACGCGTTGAATTGTCCCCACGCCGCGCCCCTGTAGAGAAATATAAAAGGT
TAGGATTTGCCACTGAGGTTCTTCTTTCATATACTTCCTTTTAAAATCTTGCTAGGATACAGTTCTCACA
TCACATCCGAACATAAACAACCATGGGTAAGGAAAAGACTCACGTTTCGAGGCCGCGATTAAATTCCAAC
ATGGATGCTGATTTATATGGGTATAAATGGGCTCGCGATAATGTCGGGCAATCAGGTGCGACAATCTATC
GATTGTATGGGAAGCCCGATGCGCCAGAGTTGTTTCTGAAACATGGCAAAGGTAGCGTTGCCAATGATGT
TACAGATGAGATGGTCAGACTAAACTGGCTGACGGAATTTATGCCTCTTCCGACCATCAAGCATTTTATC
CGTACTCCTGATGATGCATGGTTACTCACCACTGCGATCCCCGGCAAAACAGCATTCCAGGTATTAGAAG
AATATCCTGATTCAGGTGAAAATATTGTTGATGCGCTGGCAGTGTTCCTGCGCCGGTTGCATTCGATTCC
TGTTTGTAATTGTCCTTTTAACAGCGATCGCGTATTTCGTCTCGCTCAGGCGCAATCACGAATGAATAAC
GGTTTGGTTGATGCGAGTGATTTTGATGACGAGCGTAATGGCTGGCCTGTTGAACAAGTCTGGAAAGAAA
TGCATAAGCTTTTGCCATTCTCACCGGATTCAGTCGTCACTCATGGTGATTTCTCACTTGATAACCTTAT
TTTTGACGAGGGGAAATTAATAGGTTGTATTGATGTTGGACGAGTCGGAATCGCAGACCGATACCAGGAT
CTTGCCATCCTATGGAACTGCCTCGGTGAGTTTTCTCCTTCATTACAGAAACGGCTTTTTCAAAAATATG
GTATTGATAATCCTGATATGAATAAATTGCAGTTTCATTTGATGCTCGATGAGTTTTTCTAATCAGTACT
GACAATAAAAAGATTCTTGTTTTCAAGAACTTGTCATTTGTATAGTTTTTTTATATTGTAGTTGTTCTAT
TTTAATCAAATGTTAGCGTGATTTATATTTTTTTTCGCCTCGACATCATCTGCCCAGATGCGAAGTTAAG
TGCGCAGAAAGTAATATCATGCGTCAATCGTATGTGAATGCTGGTCGCTATACTGCTGTCGATTCGATAC
TAACGCCGCCATCCAGTTTAAACGAGCTCCAGCTTTTGTTCCCTTTAGTGAGGGTTAATTGCGCGCTTGG
CGTAATCATGGTCATAGCTGTTTCCTGTGTGAAATTGTTATCCGCTCACAATTCCACACAACATACGAGC
CGGAAGCATAAAGTGTAAAGCCTGGGGTGCCTAATGAGTGAGCTAACTCACATTAATTGCGTTGCGCTCA
CTGCCCGCTTTCCAGTCGGGAAACCTGTCGTGCCAGCTGCATTAATGAATCGGCCAACGCGCGGGGAGAG
GCGGTTTGCGTATTGGGCGCTCTTCCGCTTCCTCGCTCACTGACTCGCTGCGCTCGGTCGTTCGGCTGCG
GCGAGCGGTATCAGCTCACTCAAAGGCGGTAATACGGTTATCCACAGAATCAGGGGATAACGCAGGAAAG
AACATGTGAGCAAAAGGCCAGCAAAAGGCCAGGAACCGTAAAAAGGCCGCGTTGCTGGCGTTTTTCCATA
GGCTCCGCCCCCCTGACGAGCATCACAAAAATCGACGCTCAAGTCAGAGGTGGCGAAACCCGACAGGACT
ATAAAGATACCAGGCGTTTCCCCCTGGAAGCTCCCTCGTGCGCTCTCCTGTTCCGACCCTGCCGCTTACC
GGATACCTGTCCGCCTTTCTCCCTTCGGGAAGCGTGGCGCTTTCTCATAGCTCACGCTGTAGGTATCTCA
GTTCGGTGTAGGTCGTTCGCTCCAAGCTGGGCTGTGTGCACGAACCCCCCGTTCAGCCCGACCGCTGCGC
CTTATCCGGTAACTATCGTCTTGAGTCCAACCCGGTAAGACACGACTTATCGCCACTGGCAGCAGCCACT
GGTAACAGGATTAGCAGAGCGAGGTATGTAGGCGGTGCTACAGAGTTCTTGAAGTGGTGGCCTAACTACG
GCTACACTAGAAGAACAGTATTTGGTATCTGCGCTCTGCTGAAGCCAGTTACCTTCGGAAAAAGAGTTGG
TAGCTCTTGATCCGGCAAACAAACCACCGCTGGTAGCGGTGGTTTTTTTGTTTGCAAGCAGCAGATTACG
CGCAGAAAAAAAGGATCTCAAGAAGATCCTTTGATCTTTTCTACGGGGTCTGACGCTCAGTGGAACGAAA
ACTCACGTTAAGGGATTTTGGTCATGAGATTATCAAAAAGGATCTTCACCTAGATCCTTTTAAATTAAAA
ATGAAGTTTTAAATCAATCTAAAGTATATATGAGTAAACTTGGTCTGACAGTTACCAATGCTTAATCAGT
GAGGCACCTATCTCAGCGATCTGTCTATTTCGTTCATCCATAGTTGCCTGACTCCCCGTCGTGTAGATAA
CTACGATACGGGAGGGCTTACCATCTGGCCCCAGTGCTGCAATGATACCGCGAGACCCACGCTCACCGGC
TCCAGATTTATCAGCAATAAACCAGCCAGCCGGAAGGGCCGAGCGCAGAAGTGGTCCTGCAACTTTATCC
GCCTCCATCCAGTCTATTAATTGTTGCCGGGAAGCTAGAGTAAGTAGTTCGCCAGTTAATAGTTTGCGCA
ACGTTGTTGCCATTGCTACAGGCATCGTGGTGTCACGCTCGTCGTTTGGTATGGCTTCATTCAGCTCCGG
TTCCCAACGATCAAGGCGAGTTACATGATCCCCCATGTTGTGCAAAAAAGCGGTTAGCTCCTTCGGTCCT
CCGATCGTTGTCAGAAGTAAGTTGGCCGCAGTGTTATCACTCATGGTTATGGCAGCACTGCATAATTCTC
TTACTGTCATGCCATCCGTAAGATGCTTTTCTGTGACTGGTGAGTACTCAACCAAGTCATTCTGAGAATA
GTGTATGCGGCGACCGAGTTGCTCTTGCCCGGCGTCAATACGGGATAATACCGCGCCACATAGCAGAACT
TTAAAAGTGCTCATCATTGGAAAACGTTCTTCGGGGCGAAAACTCTCAAGGATCTTACCGCTGTTGAGAT
CCAGTTCGATGTAACCCACTCGTGCACCCAACTGATCTTCAGCATCTTTTACTTTCACCAGCGTTTCTGG
GTGAGCAAAAACAGGAAGGCAAAATGCCGCAAAAAAGGGAATAAGGGCGACACGGAAATGTTGAATACTC
ATACTCTTCCTTTTTCAATATTATTGAAGCATTTATCAGGGTTATTGTCTCATGAGCGGATACATATTTG
AATGTATTTAGAAAAATAAACAAATAGGGGTTCCGCGCACATTTCCCCGAAAAGTGCCACCTGACGTCTA
AGAAACCATTATTATCATGACATTAACCTATAAAAATAGGCGTATCACGAGGCCCTTTCGTC
